Addgene plasmid #203311: PlayBack-Ef1a-EcoR1
Purpose: (Empty Backbone) For expression of eukaryotic genes of interest with Ef1a promoter with EcoRI as a PlayBack Restriction Enzyme
Depositing lab: Aleksandar Necakov. Depositing organization: Brock University. Publication: PlayBack cloning: simple, reversible, cost-effective cloning for the combinatorial assembly of complex expression constructs. Foran G, Hallam RD, Megaly M, Turgambayeva A, Necakov A. Biotechniques. 2023 Oct;75(4):168-178. doi: 10.2144/btn-2023-0042. Epub 2023 Oct 10. PubMed 37815818.
Backbone
  Vector backbone: PlayBack Vector
  Vector type: Mammalian Expression
Growth in bacteria
  Bacterial resistance: Ampicillin, 100 μg/mL
  Growth temperature: 37°C
  Growth strain: DH5alpha
  Copy number: High Copy
Gene/Insert
  Gene/Insert name: None
Terms and licenses: Academic/Nonprofit Terms; Industry Terms: Not Available to Industry
How to cite: PlayBack-Ef1a-EcoR1 was a gift from Aleksandar Necakov (Addgene plasmid # 203311 ; http://n2t.net/addgene:203311 ; RRID:Addgene_203311)
