[The description below was written by a language model from this plasmid's Addgene catalogue record and pLannotate feature annotations shown in this document.]
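Description:
PlayBack-Ef1a-EcoR1 is a compact (about 3.4 kb) empty mammalian expression backbone from the PlayBack cloning system, a method described by its source publication as simple, reversible and inexpensive for combinatorial assembly of complex expression constructs. It carries no insert. In bacteria it is maintained through a high-copy ColE1/pUC-type origin of replication and selected with ampicillin, with the β-lactamase gene driven by its native bla promoter. The annotation shows no mammalian selection marker, reporter, epitope tag or viral element, so the plasmid appears suited to transfection-based expression rather than to drug selection of stable lines or viral delivery.

The expression unit lies on the strand opposite the origin and resistance gene. It consists of the human EF-1α promoter, a strong constitutive promoter active in a wide range of mammalian cell types, followed by the bovine growth hormone polyadenylation signal, which provides transcript termination and 3′ end processing. Only a short unannotated gap of roughly fifty bases separates the two elements, and this is presumably where the cloning site sits, so that an inserted eukaryotic coding sequence would be placed between promoter and poly(A) signal. The record designates EcoRI as the "PlayBack restriction enzyme" for this version of the vector, but neither the catalogue fields nor the feature table describe the arrangement of restriction sites or the mechanics of how inserts are added or removed. The intended use is as a recipient vector for building EF-1α-driven expression constructs for genes of interest using the PlayBack approach.
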