Features (pLannotate 1.2.2; 5 found; start..end, strand, type, name):
      1..589     +  rep_origin     ori: high-copy-number ColE1/pMB1/pBR322/pUC origin of replication
    778..1002    -  polyA_signal   bGH poly(A) signal: bovine growth hormone polyadenylation signal
   1056..2234    -  promoter       EF-1α promoter: strong constitutive promoter for human elongation factor EF-1α
   2287..2391    +  promoter       AmpR promoter: bla
   2392..3252    +  CDS            AmpR: β-lactamase; bla; confers resistance to ampicillin, carbenicillin, and related antibiotics
>Addgene plasmid #203311 | PlayBack-Ef1a-EcoR1 | addgene full sequence | sequence record 397583 | Addgene NGS Result
TTGAGATCCTTTTTTTCTGCGCGTAATCTGCTGCTTGCAAACAAAAAAACCACCGCTACCAGCGGTGGTT
TGTTTGCCGGATCAAGAGCTACCAACTCTTTTTCCGAAGGTAACTGGCTTCAGCAGAGCGCAGATACCAA
ATACTGTTCTTCTAGTGTAGCCGTAGTTAGGCCACCACTTCAAGAACTCTGTAGCACCGCCTACATACCT
CGCTCTGCTAATCCTGTTACCAGTGGCTGCTGCCAGTGGCGATAAGTCGTGTCTTACCGGGTTGGACTCA
AGACGATAGTTACCGGATAAGGCGCAGCGGTCGGGCTGAACGGGGGGTTCGTGCACACAGCCCAGCTTGG
AGCGAACGACCTACACCGAACTGAGATACCTACAGCGTGAGCTATGAGAAAGCGCCACGCTTCCCGAAGG
GAGAAAGGCGGACAGGTATCCGGTAAGCGGCAGGGTCGGAACAGGAGAGCGCACGAGGGAGCTTCCAGGG
GGAAACGCCTGGTATCTTTATAGTCCTGTCGGGTTTCGCCACCTCTGACTTGAGCGTCGATTTTTGTGAT
GCTCGTCAGGGGGGCGGAGCCTATGGAAAAACGCCAGCAACGCGGCCTTTTTACGGTTCCTGGCCTTTTG
CTGGCCTTTTGCTCACATGTTCTTTCCTGCGTTATCCCCTGATTCTGTATATAACCGTATTACCGCCTTT
GAGTGAGCTGATACCGCTCGCCGCAGCCGAACGACCGAGCGCAGCGAGTCAGTGAGCCATGGTCGACCAG
AATTCGACCATAGAGCCCACCGCATCCCCAGCATGCCTGCTATTGTCTTCCCAATCCTCCCCCTTGCTGT
CCTGCCCCACCCCACCCCCCAGAATAGAATGACACCTACTCAGACAATGCGATGCAATTTCCTCATTTTA
TTAGGAAAGGACAGTGGGAGTGGCACCTTCCAGGGTCAAGGAAGGCACGGGGGAGGGGCAAACAACAGAT
GGCTGGCAACTAGAAGGCACAGTCATTCATTCACAAGCTTAGTCAATCAATCTAGACTGAGATCCCTAGC
ATTCCTCACGACACCTGAAATGGAAGAAAAAAACTTTGAACCACTGTCTGAGGCTTGAGAATGAACCAAG
ATCCAAACTCAAAAAGGGCAAATTCCAAGGAGAATTACATCAAGTGCCAAGCTGGCCTAACTTCAGTCTC
CACCCACTCAGTGTGGGGAAACTCCATCGCATAAAACCCCTCCCCCCAACCTAAAGACGACGTACTCCAA
AAGCTCCAGAACTAATCGAGGTGCCTGGACGGCGCCCGGTACTCCGTGGAGTCACATGAAGCGACGGCTG
AGGACGGAAAGGCCCTTTTCCTTTGTGTGGGTGACTCACCCGCCCGCTCTCCCGAGCGCCGCGTCCTCCA
TTTTGAGCTCCCTGCAGCAGGGCCGGGAAGCGGCCATCTTTCCGCTCACGCAACTGGTGCCGACCGGGCC
AGCCTTGCCGCCCAGGGCGGGGCGATACACGGCGGCGCGAGGCCAGGCACCAGAGCAGGCCGGCCAGCTT
GAGACTACCCCCGTCCGATTCTCGGTGGCCGCGCTCGCAGGCCCCGCCTCGCCGAACATGTGCGCTGGGA
CGCACGGGCCCCGTCGCCGCCCGCGGCCCCAAAAACCGAAATACCAGTGTGCAGATCTTGGCCCGCATTT
ACAAGACTATCTTGCCAGAAAAAAAGCGTCGCAGCAGGTCATCAAAAATTTTAAATGGCTAGAGACTTAT
CGAAAGCAGCGAGACAGGCGCGAAGGTGCCACCAGATTCGCACGCGGCGGCCCCAGCGCCCAGGCCAGGC
CTCAACTCAAGCACGAGGCGAAGGGGCTCCTTAAGCGCAAGGCCTCGAACTCTCCCACCCACTTCCAACC
CGAAGCTCGGGATCAAGAATCACGTACTGCAGCCAGGTGGAAGTAATTCAAGGCACGCAAGGGCCATAAC
CCGTAAAGAGGCCAGGCCCGCGGGAACCACACACGGCACTTACCTGTGTTCTGGCGGCAAACCCGTTGCG
AAAAAGAACGTTCACGGCGACTACTGCACTTATATACGGTTCTCCCCCACCCTCGGGAAAAAGGCGGAGC
CAGTACACGACATCACTTTCCCAGTTTACCCCGCGCCACCTTCTCTAGGCACCGGTTCAATTGCCGACCC
CTCCCCCCAACTTCTCGGGGACTGTGGGCGATGTGCGCTCTGCCCACTGACGGGCACCGGAGCCAATTCC
CGAATTCATAATATATCTCGAGTTACGCGTAATTCGGGGAAATGTGCGCGGAACCCCTATTTGTTTATTT
TTCTAAATACATTCAAATATGTATCCGCTCATGAGACAATAACCCTGATAAATGCTTCAATAATATTGAA
AAAGGAAGAGTATGAGTATTCAACATTTCCGTGTCGCCCTTATTCCCTTTTTTGCGGCATTTTGCCTTCC
TGTTTTTGCTCACCCAGAAACGCTGGTGAAAGTAAAAGATGCTGAAGATCAGTTGGGTGCACGAGTGGGT
TACATCGAACTGGATCTCAACAGCGGTAAGATCCTTGAGAGTTTTCGCCCCGAAGAACGTTTTCCAATGA
TGAGCACTTTTAAAGTTCTGCTATGTGGCGCGGTATTATCCCGTATTGACGCCGGGCAAGAGCAACTCGG
TCGCCGCATACACTATTCTCAGAATGACTTGGTTGAGTACTCACCAGTCACAGAAAAGCATCTTACGGAT
GGCATGACAGTAAGAGAATTATGCAGTGCTGCCATAACCATGAGTGATAACACTGCGGCCAACTTACTTC
TGACAACGATCGGAGGACCGAAGGAGCTAACCGCTTTTTTGCACAACATGGGGGATCATGTAACTCGCCT
TGATCGTTGGGAACCGGAGCTGAATGAAGCCATACCAAACGACGAGCGTGACACCACGATGCCTGTAGCA
ATGGCAACAACGTTGCGCAAACTATTAACTGGCGAACTACTTACTCTAGCTTCCCGGCAACAATTAATAG
ACTGGATGGAGGCGGATAAAGTTGCAGGACCACTTCTGCGCTCGGCCCTTCCGGCTGGCTGGTTTATTGC
TGATAAATCTGGAGCCGGTGAGCGTGGGTCTCGCGGTATCATTGCAGCACTGGGGCCAGATGGTAAGCCC
TCCCGTATCGTAGTTATCTACACGACGGGGAGTCAGGCAACTATGGATGAACGAAATAGACAGATCGCTG
AGATAGGTGCCTCACTGATTAAGCATTGGTAACTGTCAGACCAAGTTTACTCATATATACTTTAGATTGA
TTTAAAACTTCATTTTTAATTTAAAAGGATCTAGGTGAAGATCCTTTTTGATAATCTCATGACCAAAATC
CCTTAACGTGAGTTTTCGTTCCACTGAGCGTCAGACCCCGTAGAAAAGATCAAAGGATCTTC
